>Addgene plasmid #39709 | KHBD00647 | depositor partial sequence | sequence record 50149 | KHBD00647 sequence 2127 bps
ATGGCTGCCTACACACAATTCGGATACGGAGGCTTTCCGTCGGCCTCGCAGCTCCTGCCACCGAGTGTCC
AGACGACGGAGGACGCTTCCGCGAACGTGAATGTGAATGTGAACGAGGCGCTGGTGATGACAAACGCCCC
GGCGATGAGCCCCACGGGAGGTCAGGATTGTCAGGGTAGCCAGCCGTCGGGCGGCGCTGGCGGAGATGCC
TCCTCGGGGGCGCTGAGTCCCAATGCGCTTTCGCAGAACTCGAATGCGGCGACGGTGGTTGGAGCAGGTG
GTGGATCCTCGGCGGGCGGAGGAGGTCCAGCGGATCTGGCCACCGGTGGCTCCCTGGACGGCAACGGCGT
GGGCACGACGCCCACTGCTGGTGGTGCTGGTGGTGGTGGATCATGCTGTGAGAACGGGCGGCCCATAATG
ACCGACCCGGTGTCGGGTCAGACGGTCTGCTCCTGCCAGTACGATTCCGCCCGCCTCGCCCTCTCCAGCT
ACTCCCGTCTACCGGCGGCCAGCGTTGGCGTCTATGGAACGCCGTACCCCTCAACGGACCAGAATCCCTA
CCAGAGCATCGGAGTGGACAGCTCCGCCTTCTATTCGCCGCTGAGCAATCCGTACGGACTTAAGGATACG
GGCGCGGGTCCGGAAATGGGAGCTTGGACCTCGGCTGGACTTCAGCCCACTACGGGCTACTACTCCTACG
ATCCCATGTCGGCCTACGGCTATGGAGCCAGTTACGACCTGGCTGCTCGTCGCAAAAATGCCACGCGGGA
ATCCACGGCCACATTGAAGGCCTGGCTAAATGAGCACAAGAAGAATCCGTATCCCACAAAGGGTGAGAAG
ATCATGCTGGCCATCATCACCAAGATGACCCTCACCCAGGTGTCCACTTGGTTCGCCAATGCGCGTCGGC
GACTGAAGAAGGAGAACAAGATGACGTGGGAGCCCAAGAATCGCACAGATGACGATGATGACGCCTTGGT
GTCGGACGATGAGAAGGACAAGGAGGATCTGGAGCCGAGTAAGGGCAGCCAGGGCAGTGTCAGTTTGGCC
AAAGATGAGACCAAAGAGGAGGAGGATGCCATAGATGAGGACCAAAAGTGCCTCGGTCAGGCGAACATAC
TGCGCGCCGGCTTTGGTTATCCCTCAGCCGGAAGTGGTAGTGGTGGTTACCCCGGCGGAGGTGGCTCCTC
CAGTGGCCACCCCGGTGGCTACCATCCGTATCATCATCAGCATCCCGCTTACTATCAGGCTGGCCAGCAG
GGCGGTATGTTGCCATTTCATGGGGAGAACTCCAAACTGCAGACGGATCTTGGGGATCCAAAAAACCAGC
TAGGCCGGGACTGTGGCGTGCCGATTCCAGCTACCAAGCCGAAGATCTGGAGTCTGGCCGACACAGTTGG
CTGCAAGACACCGCCGCCGGCTTACATGGGTCACCAATCGATGCCTCTGCAGCAGCAGCAGCAGCAGCAA
CAGCAGCAGCAGCAGGCGCAGCACCAGTATCCTCCATCGGAGGCAGGACGAGATCAACAGCTGTTCAATG
GGGCCGCAGCTCCATACCTGAGGCCGCACACCACGGCCTACGGGGGTTTTCTAGGGGCTACGACCCAGCA
ACTGCATACTACGAACAACAGTATCCCCTACAGCAATATGCCCCCGCAGCAGCAGCAGCCGCAGCAGCAG
CAGCAGCAGTTGCAGCAGGGCGGTACCATCCATACTACGGGAAGTTCGAGCGGACCAATAATACCGCTGC
AGTTCCACAATCGGCATCCGCAGCAGCAGCAGCAACTGCAGCAGCAATCTCAATCCACAGCGAGTCAGCG
GGCGATGGGGTTTCTCGAAGCCCAACCAGATACTCCACCCCAAACTCCGCCGAATATGAAGGTGCTGAGC
GGAGCTTTGAGTCTCCTGCCTACCGCTACTCAAGTCCCTATGACCGCTACCTGTCGCAGTAGTAACGCCT
TTGGCTTCCCCGCCAGCGGTTACCCGATGAATTTCTCGGCCAGATTGGGGGAGTATTCGCCGCGTGATGA
TTACAGCAGCGGGAACAGCAGCAGCAGCAGCTCCTCATCGCCGCAGCTGCAAAGGAATGAGGCCATGTTC
AAGCCGCTCTTCAAGAAGTTCACCAAC
