>Addgene plasmid #39709 | KHBD00647 | addgene partial sequence | sequence record 52971 | M13-F20 5'-TGTAAAACGACGGCCAGT-3'
TTTTATTTTGACTGATAGTGACCTGTTCGTTGCAACAAATTGATGAGCAATGCTTTTTTATAATGCCAAC
TTTGTACAAAAAAGTTGGCACCATGGCTGCCTACACACAATTCGGATACGGAGGCTTTCCGTCGGCCTCG
CAGCTCCTGCCACCGAGTGTCCAGACGACGGAGGACGCTTCCGCGAACGTGAATGTGAATGTGAACGAGG
CGCTGGTGATGACAAACGCCCCGGCGATGAGCCCCACGGGAGGTCAGGATTGTCAGGGTAGCCAGCCGTC
GGGCGGCGCTGGCGGAGATGCCTCCTCGGGGGCGCTGAGTCCCAATGCGCTTTCGCAGAACTCGAATGCG
GCGACGGTGGTTGGAGCAGGTGGTGGATCCTCGGCGGGCGGAGGAGGTCCAGCGGATCTGGCCACCGGTG
GCTCCCTGGACGGCAACGGCGTGGGCACGACGCCCACTGCTGGTGGTGCTGGTGGTGGTGGATCATGCTG
TGAGAACGGGCGGCCCATAATGACCGACCCGGTGTCGGGTCAGACGGTCTGCTCCTGCCAGTACGATTCC
GCCCGCCTCGCCCTCTCCAGCTACTCCCGTCTACCGGCGGCCAGCGTTGGCGTCTATGGAACGCCGTACC
CCTCAACGGACCAGAATCCCTACCAGAGCATCGGAGTGGACAGCTCCGCCTTCTATTCGCCGCTGAGCAA
TCCGTACGGACTTAAGGATACGGGCGCGGGTCCGGAAATGGGAGCTTGGACCTCGGCTGGACTTCAGCCC
ACTACGGGCTACTACTCCTACGATCCCATGTCGGCCTACGGCTATGGAGC
