[The description below was written by a language model from this plasmid's Addgene catalogue record.]
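Description:
KHBD00647 is a Gateway entry clone built in the pDONR221 backbone (Invitrogen) that carries the open reading frame of the Drosophila melanogaster gene araucan (ara, CG10571), a member of the Iroquois complex (Iro-C). The insert is recorded as 2127 bp in a backbone of 2536 bp without insert. It was introduced by Gateway recombination cloning, which in a pDONR vector normally leaves the ORF flanked by attL sites ready for transfer into destination vectors, although no feature table is provided to confirm the individual elements. The plasmid is a high-copy bacterial construct maintained in E. coli under kanamycin selection. M13 forward and reverse priming sites flank the cloning region and are used for sequence verification of the insert.

The record lists no promoter, as expected for an entry clone. The plasmid is not meant to express araucan itself but to serve as a shuttle from which the coding sequence can be moved by LR recombination into expression vectors of choice. The depositor notes that the ORFs in this collection were cloned open-ended, without a stop codon, which allows in-frame C-terminal fusions to tags or functional domains supplied by the destination vector. It also means that a stop codon must come from that vector. The clone belongs to a collection of Drosophila ORFs associated with a study on automated protein–DNA interaction screening of fly regulatory elements. Its likely use is therefore generating fusion constructs of this gene for such interaction assays or other expression applications.
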