Addgene plasmid #39709: KHBD00647
Depositing lab: Bart Deplancke. Depositing organization: Swiss Federal Institute of Technology (EPFL). Publication: Automated protein-DNA interaction screening of Drosophila regulatory elements. Korneel Hens, Jean-Daniel Feuz, Alina Isakova, Antonina Lagovitina, Andreas Massouras, Julien Bryois, Patrick Callaerts, Susan E. Celniker, Bart Deplancke. Nat Methods. 2011 Oct 30;8(12):1065-70. 10.1038/nmeth.1763 PubMed 22037703.
Backbone
  Vector backbone: pDONR221
  Backbone manufacturer: Invitrogen
  Backbone size w/o insert (bp): 2536
  Vector type: Gateway DONR vector
Growth in bacteria
  Bacterial resistance: Kanamycin, 50 μg/mL
  Growth temperature: 37°C
  Growth strain: DH5alpha
  Copy number: High Copy
Gene/Insert
  Gene/Insert name: CG10571 (alt names: FBgn0015904; ara; araucan)
  Species: D. melanogaster (fly)
  Insert size (bp): 2127
  Entrez Gene: ara (a.k.a. Dmel_CG10571, Ara, CG10571, Dmel\CG10571, IRO-C, Iro, Iro-C, iro, iro-C)
  Promoter: none
  Cloning method: Gateway Cloning
  Sequencing primers: 5′ M13-F20; 3′ M13R
Terms and licenses: Academic/Nonprofit Terms; Industry Terms: Not Available to Industry
Depositor comments: Please note that the ORFs in this collection were cloned open-ended (without a stop codon).
How to cite: KHBD00647 was a gift from Bart Deplancke (Addgene plasmid # 39709 ; http://n2t.net/addgene:39709 ; RRID:Addgene_39709)
